Addgene plasmid #102252: Kif5A-GFP-CIBN
Purpose: Expresses fusion of kinesin heavy chain 5A (1-572) with GFP and CIB1 (1-170)
Depositing lab: Bianxiao Cui. Depositing organization: Stanford University. Publication: Optogenetic control of molecular motors and organelle distributions in cells. Duan L, Che D, Zhang K, Ong Q, Guo S, Cui B. Chem Biol. 2015 May 21;22(5):671-82. doi: 10.1016/j.chembiol.2015.04.014. Epub 2015 May 9. PubMed 25963241.
Backbone
  Vector backbone: pEGFP-N1
  Backbone size w/o insert (bp): 3800
  Total vector size (bp): 6800
  Vector type: Mammalian Expression
Growth in bacteria
  Bacterial resistance: Kanamycin, 50 μg/mL
  Growth temperature: 37°C
  Growth strain: DH5alpha
  Copy number: Unknown
Gene/Insert
  Gene/Insert name: Kif5A-GFP-CIB1 (alt names: Kif5A; CIB1; CIBN)
  Species: R. norvegicus (rat), A. thaliana (mustard weed)
  Insert size (bp): 3000
  Entrez Gene: Kif5a; CIB1 (a.k.a. AT4G34530, T4L20.110, T4L20_110, cryptochrome-interacting basic-helix-loop-helix 1)
  Promoter: CMV
  Cloning method: Restriction Enzyme; 5′ cloning site NheI (not destroyed); 3′ cloning site SalI (not destroyed)
  Sequencing primers: 5′ CMV forward
Terms and licenses: Academic/Nonprofit Terms; Industry Terms: Not Available to Industry
How to cite: Kif5A-GFP-CIBN was a gift from Bianxiao Cui (Addgene plasmid # 102252 ; http://n2t.net/addgene:102252 ; RRID:Addgene_102252)
