[The description below was written by a language model from this plasmid's Addgene catalogue record and pLannotate feature annotations shown in this document.]
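Description:
Kif5A-GFP-CIBN is a mammalian expression plasmid of about 6.8 kb built on the pEGFP-N1 backbone. It is propagated in E. coli through a high-copy ColE1/pUC-type origin and selected with kanamycin. The NeoR/KanR gene (Tn5 aminoglycoside phosphotransferase) sits behind both a bacterial bla-type promoter and the SV40 enhancer/early promoter and is terminated by the HSV TK polyadenylation signal. The same marker therefore confers kanamycin resistance in bacteria and can support G418 selection in mammalian cells. An f1 origin is also present. The short ble and bGH poly(A) fragments in the annotation appear to be backbone remnants rather than functional parts.

The payload is a single open reading frame driven by the human CMV immediate-early enhancer and promoter and terminated by the SV40 poly(A) signal. It encodes a truncated rat kinesin heavy chain Kif5A (residues 1–572), followed by EGFP and then CIBN, the N-terminal 170 residues of the Arabidopsis thaliana transcription factor CIB1. The record gives no domain breakdown for the truncation, but an N-terminal kinesin-1 fragment of this length generally retains the motor region and lacks the C-terminal tail. The insert was cloned between NheI and SalI sites, both of which are retained.

CIBN binds cryptochrome 2 (CRY2) once CRY2 has absorbed blue light. The fusion thus serves as the motor half of a light-inducible dimerisation pair, with EGFP allowing it to be seen in live cells. In keeping with the associated work on optogenetic control of molecular motors and organelle distribution, it would be co-expressed with a CRY2-tagged cargo or organelle-targeting partner, which is not part of this plasmid. Illumination then recruits kinesin to that target and drives its transport along microtubules.
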