Features (pLannotate 1.2.2; 14 found; start..end, strand, type, name):
     61..364     +  enhancer       CMV enhancer: human cytomegalovirus immediate early enhancer
    365..568     +  promoter       CMV promoter: human cytomegalovirus (CMV) immediate early promoter
    630..2324    +  CDS            Kif5a (fragment): KIF5A_RAT - Experimental evidence at protein level: Swiss-Prot protein existence level 1. Microtubule-dependent motor required for slow axonal transport of neurofilament proteins (NFH, NFM and NFL). Can induce formation of neurite-like membrane protrusions in non-neuronal cells in a ZFYVE27-dependent manner. The ZFYVE27-KIF5A complex contributes to the vesicular transport of VAPA, VAPB, SURF4, RAB11A, RAB11B and RTN3 proteins in neurons (By similarity). Required for anterograde axonal transportation of MAPK8IP3/JIP3 which is essential for MAPK8IP3/JIP3 function in axon elongation (PubMed:23576
   2334..3050    +  CDS            EGFP: EGFP is a basic (constitutively fluorescent) green fluorescent protein published in 1996, derived from Aequorea victoria. It is reported to be a rapidly-maturing weak dimer with moderate acid sensitivity.
   3057..3566    +  CDS            CIBN: N-terminal portion of the CIB1 transcription factor from Arabidopsis thaliana binds to CRY2 (cryptochrome 2) that has absorbed blue light (Kennedy et al., 2010)
   3584..3705    +  polyA_signal   SV40 poly(A) signal: SV40 polyadenylation signal
   3739..4167    -  rep_origin     f1 ori (sequence partly withheld): f1 bacteriophage origin of replication; arrow indicates direction of (+) strand synthesis
   4194..4298    +  promoter       AmpR promoter: bla
   4300..4657    +  promoter       SV40 promoter: SV40 enhancer and early promoter
   4692..5486    +  CDS            NeoR/KanR: aminoglycoside phosphotransferase from Tn5; aph(3')-II (or nptII); confers resistance to neomycin, kanamycin, and G418 (Geneticin®)
   5507..5659    +  CDS            ble (fragment): BLE_KLEPN - Experimental evidence at protein level: Swiss-Prot protein existence level 1. Binding protein with a strong affinity to the bleomycin family of antibiotics. Binds to CL990; an antimitotic-antibiotic compound. From Klebsiella pneumoniae.
   5718..5765    +  polyA_signal   HSV TK poly(A) signal: herpes simplex virus thymidine kinase polyadenylation signal (Cole and Stacy, 1985)
   5856..5872    -  polyA_signal   bGH poly(A) signal (fragment): bovine growth hormone polyadenylation signal
   6094..6682    +  rep_origin     ori: high-copy-number ColE1/pMB1/pBR322/pUC origin of replication
>Addgene plasmid #102252 | Kif5A-GFP-CIBN | addgene full sequence | sequence record 198855 | Addgene NGS Result
TAGTTATTAATAGTAATCAATTACGGGGTCATTAGTTCATAGCCCATATATGGAGTTCCGCGTTACATAA
CTTACGGTAAATGGCCCGCCTGGCTGACCGCCCAACGACCCCCGCCCATTGACGTCAATAATGACGTATG
TTCCCATAGTAACGCCAATAGGGACTTTCCATTGACGTCAATGGGTGGAGTATTTACGGTAAACTGCCCA
CTTGGCAGTACATCAAGTGTATCATATGCCAAGTACGCCCCCTATTGACGTCAATGACGGTAAATGGCCC
GCCTGGCATTATGCCCAGTACATGACCTTATGGGACTTTCCTACTTGGCAGTACATCTACGTATTAGTCA
TCGCTATTACCATGGTGATGCGGTTTTGGCAGTACATCAATGGGCGTGGATAGCGGTTTGACTCACGGGG
ATTTCCAAGTCTCCACCCCATTGACGTCAATGGGAGTTTGTTTTGGCACCAAAATCAACGGGACTTTCCA
AAATGTCGTAACAACTCCGCCCCATTGACGCAAATGGGCGGTAGGCGTGTACGGTGGGAGGTCTATATAA
GCAGAGCTGGTTTAGTGAACCGTCAGATCCGCTAGCGCTAAGCTTGCCACCATGGGCGCGCCTGAATTCG
CGGAGACCAATAACGAATGCAGCATCAAGGTGCTTTGCCGATTTCGGCCCCTGAACCAGGCCGAGATCCT
GCGGGGGGACAAGTTCATCCCCATTTTCCAAGGGGACGACAGCGTCATTATTGGGGGAAAGCCATATGTC
TTCGACCGTGTATTCCCCCCAAACACGACTCAGGAGCAGGTTTACCACGCCTGTGCCATGCAGATCGTCA
AAGACGTCCTTGCTGGCTACAACGGCACAATTTTTGCTTATGGACAGACATCCTCAGGGAAAACGCACAC
CATGGAGGGAAAGCTGCACGACCCTCAGCTCATGGGCATCATTCCCCGGATCGCCCGAGACATCTTCAAC
CACATCTACTCCATGGATGAGAACCTTGAGTTCCACATTAAGGTGTCTTACTTTGAGATTTACCTGGATA
AGATCCGTGACCTTTTGGATGTGACCAAGACAAACCTGTCTGTGCATGAGGACAAAAACCGGGTGCCGTT
TGTCAAGGGTTGTACCGAACGCTTTGTGTCCAGCCCAGAGGAGATTCTGGATGTGATTGATGAGGGGAAG
TCGAACCGTCACGTTGCCGTCACCAACATGAATGAGCACAGCTCTCGGAGTCACAGCATCTTCCTCATCA
ACATCAAGCAGGAGAACATAGAGACGGAGCAGAAGCTCAGCGGGAAACTGTACCTTGTGGATCTGGCCGG
AAGCGAGAAGGTCAGCAAGACAGGAGCAGAGGGAGCCGTTCTGGATGAGGCAAAGAATATCAATAAGTCG
CTGTCGGCCCTGGGGAATGTGATCTCTGCTCTGGCCGAGGGCACTAAAAGCTACGTGCCGTACCGTGACA
GCAAAATGACGAGGATTCTCCAGGACTCTCTGGGAGGGAACTGCAGGACCACCATGTTCATCTGCTGCTC
ACCATCCAGCTACAATGACGCAGAGACCAAGTCCACACTCATGTTTGGGCAGCGGGCAAAGACCATCAAG
AACACTGCCTCAGTGAATCTGGAGTTGACTGCTGAGCAATGGAAGAAGAAATATGAGAAGGAGAAGGAGA
AGACCAAGGCCCAGAAGGAGACAATTGCGAAGCTGGAGGCTGAGCTTAGCCGGTGGCGCAATGGAGAGAA
TGTGCCTGAGACTGAGCGCCTGGCTGGAGAGGACTCAGCTCTGGCAGCCGAGATCTGTGAGGAGACCCCT
GTGAATGACAACTCATCCATCGTGGTACGCATCGCACCGGAGGAAAGGCAGAAATACGAGGAAGAGATCC
GCCGTCTCTACAAGCAGCTCGACGACAAGGATGATGAGATCAACCAGCAGAGCCAACTCATTGAGAAGCT
GAAGCAGCAGATGCTGGACCAGGAAGAGCTGCTAGTGTCCACTCGGGGAGACAATGAGAAGGTCCAGCGG
GAGCTGAGCCACCTGCAGTCTGAGAACGATGCCGCGAAGGAGGAGGTGAAGGAAGTGTTGCAGGCCCTGG
AGGAGCTGGCAGTCAACTATGACCAGAAGTCCCAGGAGGTGGAGGAGAAGAGCCAGCAGAACCAGCTGCT
GGTGGATGAGCTGTCCCAGAAAGTGGCCACCATGCTGTCCCTGGAGTCTGAGCTACAGCGGCTCCAGGAA
GTCAGTGGACACCAGCGAAAACGGATTGCTGAGGTGCTGAATGGACTGATGAAGGACCTGAGTGAGTTCA
GTGTCATCGTGGGCAAGTCGACTATGGTGAGCAAGGGCGAGGAGCTGTTCACCGGGGTGGTGCCCATCCT
GGTCGAGCTGGACGGCGACGTAAACGGCCACAAGTTCAGCGTGTCCGGCGAGGGCGAGGGCGATGCCACC
TACGGCAAGCTGACCCTGAAGTTCATCTGCACCACCGGCAAGCTGCCCGTGCCCTGGCCCACCCTCGTGA
CCACCCTGACCTACGGCGTGCAGTGCTTCAGCCGCTACCCCGACCACATGAAGCAGCACGACTTCTTCAA
GTCCGCCATGCCCGAAGGCTACGTCCAGGAGCGCACCATCTTCTTCAAGGACGACGGCAACTACAAGACC
CGCGCCGAGGTGAAGTTCGAGGGCGACACCCTGGTGAACCGCATCGAGCTGAAGGGCATCGACTTCAAGG
AGGACGGCAACATCCTGGGGCACAAGCTGGAGTACAACTACAACAGCCACAACGTCTATATCATGGCCGA
CAAGCAGAAGAACGGCATCAAGGTGAACTTCAAGATCCGCCACAACATCGAGGACGGCAGCGTGCAGCTC
GCCGACCACTACCAGCAGAACACCCCCATCGGCGACGGCCCCGTGCTGCTGCCCGACAACCACTACCTGA
GCACCCAGTCCGCCCTGAGCAAAGACCCCAACGAGAAGCGCGATCACATGGTCCTGCTGGAGTTCGTGAC
CGCCGCCGGGATCACTCTCGGCATGGACGAGCTGTACAAGGGATCCATGAATGGAGCTATAGGAGGTGAC
CTTTTGCTCAATTTTCCTGACATGTCGGTCCTAGAGCGCCAAAGGGCTCACCTCAAGTACCTCAATCCCA
CCTTTGATTCTCCTCTCGCCGGCTTCTTTGCCGATTCTTCAATGATTACCGGCGGCGAGATGGACAGCTA
TCTTTCGACTGCCGGTTTGAATCTTCCGATGATGTACGGTGAGACGACGGTGGAAGGTGATTCAAGACTC
TCAATTTCGCCGGAAACGACGCTTGGGACTGGAAATTTCAAGGCAGCGAAGTTTGATACAGAGACTAAGG
ATTGTAATGAGGCGGCGAAGAAGATGACGATGAACAGAGATGACCTAGTAGAAGAAGGAGAAGAAGAGAA
GTCGAAAATAACAGAGCAAAACAATGGGAGCACAAAAAGCATCAAGAAGATGAAACACAAAGCCAAGAAA
GAAGAGAACAATTTCTCTAATGATTCATCTAAAGTGACGAAGGAATTGGAGAAAACGGATTATATTTAAC
AATTGTTGTTGTTAACTTGTTTATTGCAGCTTATAATGGTTACAAATAAAGCAATAGCATCACAAATTTC
ACAAATAAAGCATTTTTTTCACTGCATTCTAGTTGTGGTTTGTCCAAACTCATCAATGTATCTTAAGGCG
TAAATTGTAAGCGTTAATATTTTGTTAAAATTCGCGTTAAATTTTTGTTAAATCAGCTCATTTTTTAACC
AATAGGCCGAAATCGGCAAAATCCCTTATAAATCAAAAGAATAGACCGAGATAGGGT
[37 nt withheld, positions 3838-3874]
AAAGAACGTGGACTCCAACGTCAAAGG
[49 nt withheld, positions 3902-3950]
T
[91 nt withheld, positions 3952-4042]
G
[124 nt withheld, positions 4044-4167]
CAGGTGGCACTTTTCGGGGAAATGTGCGCGGAACCCCTATTTGTTTATTTTTCTAAATACATTCAAATAT
GTATCCGCTCATGAGACAATAACCCTGATAAATGCTTCAATAATATTGAAAAAGGAAGAGTCCTGAGGCG
GAAAGAACCAGCTGTGGAATGTGTGTCAGTTAGGGTGTGGAAAGTCCCCAGGCTCCCCAGCAGGCAGAAG
TATGCAAAGCATGCATCTCAATTAGTCAGCAACCAGGTGTGGAAAGTCCCCAGGCTCCCCAGCAGGCAGA
AGTATGCAAAGCATGCATCTCAATTAGTCAGCAACCATAGTCCCGCCCCTAACTCCGCCCATCCCGCCCC
TAACTCCGCCCAGTTCCGCCCATTCTCCGCCCCATGGCTGACTAATTTTTTTTATTTATGCAGAGGCCGA
GGCCGCCTCGGCCTCTGAGCTATTCCAGAAGTAGTGAGGAGGCTTTTTTGGAGGCCTAGGCTTTTGCAAA
GATCGATCAAGAGACAGGATGAGGATCGTTTCGCATGATTGAACAAGATGGATTGCACGCAGGTTCTCCG
GCCGCTTGGGTGGAGAGGCTATTCGGCTATGACTGGGCACAACAGACAATCGGCTGCTCTGATGCCGCCG
TGTTCCGGCTGTCAGCGCAGGGGCGCCCGGTTCTTTTTGTCAAGACCGACCTGTCCGGTGCCCTGAATGA
ACTGCAAGACGAGGCAGCGCGGCTATCGTGGCTGGCCACGACGGGCGTTCCTTGCGCAGCTGTGCTCGAC
GTTGTCACTGAAGCGGGAAGGGACTGGCTGCTATTGGGCGAAGTGCCGGGGCAGGATCTCCTGTCATCTC
ACCTTGCTCCTGCCGAGAAAGTATCCATCATGGCTGATGCAATGCGGCGGCTGCATACGCTTGATCCGGC
TACCTGCCCATTCGACCACCAAGCGAAACATCGCATCGAGCGAGCACGTACTCGGATGGAAGCCGGTCTT
GTCGATCAGGATGATCTGGACGAAGAGCATCAGGGGCTCGCGCCAGCCGAACTGTTCGCCAGGCTCAAGG
CGAGCATGCCCGACGGCGAGGATCTCGTCGTGACCCATGGCGATGCCTGCTTGCCGAATATCATGGTGGA
AAATGGCCGCTTTTCTGGATTCATCGACTGTGGCCGGCTGGGTGTGGCGGACCGCTATCAGGACATAGCG
TTGGCTACCCGTGATATTGCTGAAGAGCTTGGCGGCGAATGGGCTGACCGCTTCCTCGTGCTTTACGGTA
TCGCCGCTCCCGATTCGCAGCGCATCGCCTTCTATCGCCTTCTTGACGAGTTCTTCTGAGCGGGACTCTG
GGGTTCGAAATGACCGACCAAGCGACGCCCAACCTGCCATCACGAGATTTCGATTCCACCGCCGCCTTCT
ATGAAAGGTTGGGCTTCGGAATCGTTTTCCGGGACGCCGGCTGGATGATCCTCCAGCGCGGGGATCTCAT
GCTGGAGTTCTTCGCCCACCCTAGGGGGAGGCTAACTGAAACACGGAAGGAGACAATACCGGAAGGAACC
CGCGCTATGACGGCAATAAAAAGACAGAATAAAACGCACGGTGTTGGGTCGTTTGTTCATAAACGCGGGG
TTCGGTCCCAGGGCTGGCACTCTGTCGATACCCCACCGAGACCCCATTGGGGCCAATACGCCCGCGTTTC
TTCCTTTTCCCCACCCCACCCCCCAAGTTCGGGTGAAGGCCCAGGGCTCGCAGCCAACGTCGGGGCGGCA
GGCCCTGCCATAGCCTCAGGTTACTCATATATACTTTAGATTGATTTAAAACTTCATTTTTAATTTAAAA
GGATCTAGGTGAAGATCCTTTTTGATAATCTCATGACCAAAATCCCTTAACGTGAGTTTTCGTTCCACTG
AGCGTCAGACCCCGTAGAAAAGATCAAAGGATCTTCTTGAGATCCTTTTTTTCTGCGCGTAATCTGCTGC
TTGCAAACAAAAAAACCACCGCTACCAGCGGTGGTTTGTTTGCCGGATCAAGAGCTACCAACTCTTTTTC
CGAAGGTAACTGGCTTCAGCAGAGCGCAGATACCAAATACTGTTCTTCTAGTGTAGCCGTAGTTAGGCCA
CCACTTCAAGAACTCTGTAGCACCGCCTACATACCTCGCTCTGCTAATCCTGTTACCAGTGGCTGCTGCC
AGTGGCGATAAGTCGTGTCTTACCGGGTTGGACTCAAGACGATAGTTACCGGATAAGGCGCAGCGGTCGG
GCTGAACGGGGGGTTCGTGCACACAGCCCAGCTTGGAGCGAACGACCTACACCGAACTGAGATACCTACA
GCGTGAGCTATGAGAAAGCGCCACGCTTCCCGAAGGGAGAAAGGCGGACAGGTATCCGGTAAGCGGCAGG
GTCGGAACAGGAGAGCGCACGAGGGAGCTTCCAGGGGGAAACGCCTGGTATCTTTATAGTCCTGTCGGGT
TTCGCCACCTCTGACTTGAGCGTCGATTTTTGTGATGCTCGTCAGGGGGGCGGAGCCTATGGAAAAACGC
CAGCAACGCGGCCTTTTTACGGTTCCTGGCCTTTTGCTGGCCTTTTGCTCACATGTTCTTTCCTGCGTTA
TCCCCTGATTCTGTGGATAACCGTATTACCGCCATGCAT
